Addgene plasmid #197668: pBBR1_DVK_AE(J23103-RiboJ-UTR1-E0040m-B0015)
Purpose: Expresses GFP under the control of J23103 and RiboJ-UTR1
Depositing lab: Eric Young. Depositing organization: Worcester Polytechnic Institute. Publication: Systematic Part Transfer by Extending a Modular Toolkit to Diverse Bacteria. Keating KW, Young EM. ACS Synth Biol. 2023 Jun 9. doi: 10.1021/acssynbio.3c00104. PubMed 37294017.
Backbone
  Vector backbone: pBBR1
  Modifications to backbone: CIDAR MoClo cloning site, kanamycin resistance
  Vector type: Bacterial Expression, Synthetic Biology
Growth in bacteria
  Bacterial resistance: Kanamycin, 50 μg/mL
  Growth temperature: 37°C
  Growth strain: DH5alpha
  Copy number: Low Copy
Gene/Insert
  Gene/Insert name: GFP
  Species: Synthetic
  Insert size (bp): 720
Terms and licenses: Academic/Nonprofit Terms; Industry Terms: Not Available to Industry
How to cite: pBBR1_DVK_AE(J23103-RiboJ-UTR1-E0040m-B0015) was a gift from Eric Young (Addgene plasmid # 197668 ; http://n2t.net/addgene:197668 ; RRID:Addgene_197668)
