[The description below was written by a language model from this plasmid's Addgene catalogue record and pLannotate feature annotations shown in this document.]
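Description:
pBBR1_DVK_AE(J23103-RiboJ-UTR1-E0040m-B0015) is a small (about 3.7 kb) broad-host-range bacterial expression plasmid built as a CIDAR MoClo destination vector carrying an assembled GFP transcription unit. The backbone is derived from pBBR1 of Bordetella bronchiseptica. It carries the pBBR1 oriV together with the pBBR1 Rep protein that this origin requires, so replication does not depend on E. coli-specific functions and the plasmid can be maintained in diverse Gram-negative hosts. The record lists it as low copy. An incP oriT allows mobilisation by conjugation from a suitable donor strain, and selection is by kanamycin through an aph(3')-Ia aminoglycoside phosphotransferase gene.

The payload is a single constitutive reporter cassette. Transcription starts from J23103, a member of the Anderson family of synthetic constitutive promoters. The automated annotation labels it as a partial match to the related J23119, which reflects the shared family sequence. Downstream lies RiboJ, an insulator built around the sTRSV hammerhead ribozyme. It cleaves itself from the transcript to give a defined 5' end, so translation is less dependent on which promoter is used. UTR1 follows and supplies a strong ribosome binding site of the phage T7 gene 10 type. The coding sequence is E0040m, a roughly 720 bp synthetic GFP. The annotation tool assigns this ORF to a different fluorescent protein, but the catalogue entry and part name identify it as GFP. The B0015 double terminator, made up of rrnB T1 and T7Te, closes the unit.

The plasmid belongs to a toolkit for testing how standard genetic parts transfer between bacterial species, and fluorescence reports the strength of this promoter and UTR combination in a given host.
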