Features (pLannotate 1.2.2; 10 found; start..end, strand, type, name):
     10..27      +  promoter       J23119(SpeI) promoter (fragment): bacterial promoter (Registry of Standard Biological Parts BBa J23119) modified to end with an SpeI site
     46..95      +  misc_RNA       sTRSV HHRz: hammerhead ribozyme from the tobacco ringspot virus satellite RNA (Khvorova et al., 2003)
    125..147     +  RBS            RBS: efficient ribosome binding site from bacteriophage T7 gene 10 (Olins and Rangwala, 1989)
    157..870     +  CDS            hfriFP: hfriFP is a fluorescent protein published in 2013, derived from Herbaspirillum frisingense.
    889..960     +  terminator     rrnB T1 terminator: transcription terminator T1 from the E. coli rrnB gene
    976..1003    +  terminator     T7Te terminator: phage T7 early transcription terminator
   1151..1922    +  rep_origin     pBBR1 oriV: replication origin of the broad-host-range plasmid pBBR1 from Bordetella bronchiseptica; requires the pBBR1 Rep protein for replication
   1923..2585    +  CDS            pBBR1 Rep: replication protein for the broad-host-range plasmid pBBR1 from Bordetella bronchiseptica
   2596..2704    -  oriT           oriT: incP origin of transfer
   2805..3620    +  CDS            KanR: aminoglycoside phosphotransferase; aph(3')-Ia; confers resistance to kanamycin in bacteria or G418 (Geneticin®) in eukaryotes
>Addgene plasmid #197668 | pBBR1_DVK_AE(J23103-RiboJ-UTR1-E0040m-B0015) | addgene full sequence | sequence record 388758 | Addgene NGS Result
GGAGCTGATAGCTAGCTCAGTCCTAGGGATTATGCTAGCTACTAGCTGTCACCGGATGTGCTTTCCGGTC
TGATGAGTCCGTGAGGACGAAACAGCCTCTACAAATAATTTTGTTTAAAATAATTTTGTTTAACTTTAAG
AAGGAGATATACAATGATGCGTAAAGGAGAAGAACTTTTCACTGGAGTTGTCCCAATTCTTGTTGAATTA
GATGGTGATGTTAATGGGCACAAATTTTCTGTCAGTGGAGAGGGTGAAGGTGATGCAACATACGGAAAAC
TTACCCTTAAATTTATTTGCACTACTGGAAAACTACCTGTTCCATGGCCAACACTTGTCACTACTTTCGG
TTATGGTGTTCAATGCTTTGCGAGATACCCAGATCATATGAAACAGCATGACTTTTTCAAGAGTGCCATG
CCCGAAGGTTATGTACAGGAAAGAACTATATTTTTCAAAGATGACGGGAACTACAAGACACGTGCTGAAG
TCAAGTTTGAAGGTGATACCCTTGTTAATAGAATCGAGTTAAAAGGTATTGATTTTAAAGAAGATGGAAA
CATTCTTGGACACAAATTGGAATACAACTATAACTCACACAATGTATACATCATGGCAGACAAACAAAAG
AATGGAATCAAAGTTAACTTCAAAATTAGACACAACATTGAAGATGGAAGCGTTCAACTAGCAGACCATT
ATCAACAAAATACTCCAATTGGCGATGGCCCTGTCCTTTTACCAGACAACCATTACCTGTCCACACAATC
TGCCCTTTCGAAAGATCCCAACGAAAAGAGAGATCACATGGTCCTTCTTGAGTTTGTAACAGCTGCTGGG
ATTACACATGGCATGGATGAACTATACAAATAATAAAGGTCCAGGCATCAAATAAAACGAAAGGCTCAGT
CGAAAGACTGGGCCTTTCGTTTTATCTGTTGTTTGTCGGTGAACGCTCTCTACTAGAGTCACACTGGCTC
ACCTTCGGGTGGGCCTTTCTGCGTTTATAGCTTATGTCTTCAGCAGTAGGACAAATCCGCCGCCCTAGAC
AGCTGGGCGCGCCCCCCCTACGGGCTTGCTCTCCGGGCTTCGCCCTGCGCGGTCGCTGCGCTCCCTTGCC
AGCCCGTGGATATGTGGACGATGGCCGCGAGCGGCCACCGGCTGGCTCGCTTCGCTCGGCCCGTGGACAA
CCCTGCTGGACAAGCTGATGGACAGGCTGCGCCTGCCCACGAGCTTGACCACAGGGATTGCCCACCGGCT
ACCCAGCCTTCGACCACATACCCACCGGCTCCAACTGCGCGGCCTGCGGCCTTGCCCCATCAATTTTTTT
AATTTTCTCTGGGGAAAAGCCTCCGGCCTGCGGCCTGCGCGCTTCGCTTGCCGGTTGGACACCAAGTGGA
AGGCGGGTCAAGGCTCGCGCAGCGACCGCGCAGCGGCTTGGCCTTGACGCGCCTGGAACGACCCAAGCCT
ATGCGAGTGGGGGCAGTCGAAGGGCGAAGCCCGCCCGCCTGCCCCCCGAGCCTCACGGCGGCGAGTGCGG
GGGTTCCAAGGGGGCAGCGCCACCTTGGGCAAGGCCGAAGGCCGCGCAGTCGATCAACAAGCCCCGGAGG
GGCCACTTTTTGCCGGAGGGGGAGCCGCGCCGAAGGCGTGGGGGAACCCCGCAGGGGTGCCCTTCTTTGG
GCACCAAAGAACTAGATATAGGGCGAAATGCGAAAGACTTAAAAATCAACAACTTAAAAAAGGGGGGTAC
GCAACAGCTCATTGCGGCACCCCCCGCAATAGCTCATTGCGTAGGTTAAAGAAAATCTGTAATTGACTGC
CACTTTTACGCAACGCATAATTGTTGTCGCGCTGCCGAAAAGTTGCAGCTGATTGCGCATGGTGCCGCAA
CCGTGCGGCACCCCTACCGCATGGAGATAAGCATGGCCACGCAGTCCAGAGAAATCGGCATTCAAGCCAA
GAACAAGCCCGGTCACTGGGTGCAAACGGAACGCAAAGCGCATGAGGCGTGGGCCGGGCTTATTGCGAGG
AAACCCACGGCGGCAATGCTGCTGCATCACCTCGTGGCGCAGATGGGCCACCAGAACGCCGTGGTGGTCA
GCCAGAAAACACTTTCCAAGCTCATCGGACGTTCTTTGCGGACGGTCCAATACGCAGTCAAGGACTTGGT
GGCCGAGCGCTGGATCTCCGTCGTGAAGCTCAACGGCCCCGGCACCGTGTCGGCCTACGTGGTCAATGAC
CGCGTGGCGTGGGGCCAGCCCCGCGACCAGTTGCGCCTGTCGGTGTTCAGTGCCGCCGTGGTGGTTGATC
ACGACGACCAGGACGAATCGCTGTTGGGGCATGGCGACCTGCGCCGCATCCCGACCCTGTATCCGGGCGA
GCAGCAACTACCGACCGGCCCCGGCGAGGAGCCGCCCAGCCAGCCCGGCATTCCGGGCATGGAACCAGAC
CTGCCAGCCTTGACCGAAACGGAGGAATGGGAACGGCGCGGGCAGCAGCGCCTGCCGATGCCCGATGAGC
CGTGTTTTCTGGACGATGGCGAGCCGTTGGAGCCGCCGACACGGGTAACGCTGCCGCGCCGGTAGGGCCG
GCCTACGGCCAGCCTCGCAGAGCAGGATTCCCGTTGAGCACCGCCAGGTGCGAATAAGGGACAGTGAAGA
AGGAACACCCGCTCGCGGGTGGGCCTACTTCACCTATCCTGCCCTTGTGTCTCAAAATCTCTGATGTACA
TTGCACAAGATAAAAATATATCATCATGAACAATAAAACTGTCTGCTTACATAAACAGTAATACAAGGGG
TGTTATGAGCCATATTCAACGGGAAACGTCTTGCTCCAGGCCGCGATTAAATTCCAACATGGATGCTGAT
TTATATGGGTATAAATGGGCTCGCGATAATGTCGGGCAATCAGGTGCGACAATCTATCGATTGTATGGGA
AGCCCGATGCGCCAGAGTTGTTTCTGAAACATGGCAAAGGTAGCGTTGCCAATGATGTTACAGATGAGAT
GGTCAGACTAAACTGGCTGACGGAATTTATGCCTCTTCCGACCATCAAGCATTTTATCCGTACTCCTGAT
GATGCATGGTTACTCACCACTGCGATCCCCGGGAAAACAGCATTCCAGGTATTAGAAGAATATCCTGATT
CAGGTGAAAATATTGTTGATGCGCTGGCAGTGTTCCTGCGCCGGTTGCATTCGATTCCTGTTTGTAATTG
TCCTTTTAACAGCGATCGCGTATTTCGTCTCGCTCAGGCGCAATCACGAATGAATAACGGTTTGGTTGAT
GCGAGTGATTTTGATGACGAGCGTAATGGCTGGCCTGTTGAACAAGTCTGGAAAGAAATGCATAAGCTTT
TGCCATTCTCACCGGATTCAGTCGTCACTCATGGTGATTTCTCACTTGATAACCTTATTTTTGACGAGGG
GAAATTAATAGGTTGTATTGATGTTGGACGAGTCGGAATCGCAGACCGATACCAGGATCTTGCCATCCTA
TGGAACTGCCTCGGTGAGTTTTCTCCTTCATTACAGAAACGGCTTTTTCAAAAATATGGTATTGATAATC
CTGATATGAATAAATTGCAGTTTCATTTGATGCTCGATGAGTTTTTCTAAGGTAACTGTCAGACCAAGTT
TACTCATATATACTTTAGATTGATTTTTCGTTCCACTGAGCGTCAGACCCCAGAACTCTGTCAGACCGAG
TGGAAGACAT
